Addgene plasmid #192850: pGEMT-mMyh7UTR
Purpose: Plasmid to produce ISH probe for mMyh7 gene with UTR sequence
Depositing lab: Masafumi Inui. Depositing organization: Meiji University. Publication: Digoxigenin-labeled RNA probes for untranslated regions enable the isoform-specific gene expression analysis of myosin heavy chains in whole-mount in situ hybridization. Tanji M, Wada K, Sakamoto K, Ono Y, Inui M. Dev Growth Differ. 2022 Dec 14. doi: 10.1111/dgd.12832. PubMed 36517457.
Backbone
  Vector backbone: pGEM-Teasy
  Backbone manufacturer: Promega
  Backbone size w/o insert (bp): 3016
  Total vector size (bp): 3124
Growth in bacteria
  Bacterial resistance: Ampicillin, 100 μg/mL
  Growth temperature: 37°C
  Growth strain: DH5alpha
  Copy number: High Copy
Gene/Insert
  Gene/Insert name: myosin heavy chain 7 (alt name: Myh7)
  Species: M. musculus (mouse)
  Insert size (bp): 110
  GenBank ID: NM_001361607
  Entrez Gene: Myh7 (a.k.a. B-MHC, MYH-beta/slow, MyHC-I, Myhc-b, Myhcb, beta-MHC, betaMHC, myHC-beta, myHC-slow)
  Cloning method: Restriction Enzyme; 5′ cloning site EcoRI (not destroyed); 3′ cloning site EcoRI (not destroyed)
  Sequencing primers: 5′ T7; 3′ SP6
Terms and licenses: Academic/Nonprofit Terms; Industry Terms: Not Available to Industry
How to cite: pGEMT-mMyh7UTR was a gift from Masafumi Inui (Addgene plasmid # 192850 ; http://n2t.net/addgene:192850 ; RRID:Addgene_192850)
