[The description below was written by a language model from this plasmid's Addgene catalogue record and pLannotate feature annotations shown in this document.]
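Description:
pGEMT-mMyh7UTR is a small bacterial cloning plasmid built on the pGEM-T Easy backbone and made as a template for synthesising an in situ hybridisation (ISH) riboprobe against mouse Myh7, the slow/beta myosin heavy chain. It is a high-copy plasmid maintained in E. coli through a ColE1/pUC-type origin. Selection is by ampicillin, using the β-lactamase (AmpR) gene and its own promoter. The backbone also carries an f1 phage origin, which allows single-stranded DNA production, and the usual lac promoter/operator and lacZα region that surrounds the pGEM cloning site. The sequenced record is about 3.1 kb, which agrees with the catalogued size.

The insert is a short fragment of roughly 110 bp from the untranslated region of the mouse Myh7 transcript, with an EcoRI site retained on each side. It lies between opposing SP6 and T7 bacteriophage promoters, so in vitro transcription from one promoter or the other gives strand-specific RNA in either the antisense (probe) or sense (control) direction. The record does not state the orientation of the insert, so it is not clear which polymerase gives the antisense strand. The insert is not annotated in the automated feature table. A short "hornet peptide" CDS fragment called between the two promoters is most likely a spurious similarity match rather than a designed element.

Myosin heavy chain isoforms are very similar in their coding regions. According to the associated publication title, targeting the UTR lets labelled (digoxigenin) RNA probes distinguish individual isoforms in whole-mount in situ hybridisation. The plasmid has no eukaryotic expression elements.
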