Features (pLannotate 1.2.2; 13 found; start..end, strand, type, name):
    428..520     +  CDS            lacI (fragment): lac repressor; lacI; The lac repressor binds to the lac operator to inhibit transcription in E. coli. This inhibition can be relieved by adding lactose or isopropyl-β-D-thiogalactopyranoside (IPTG).
    533..554     +  protein_bind   CAP binding site: CAP binding activates transcription in the presence of cAMP. E. coli catabolite activator protein
    569..599     +  promoter       lac promoter: promoter for the E. coli lac operon
    607..623     +  protein_bind   lac operator: The lac repressor binds to the lac operator to inhibit transcription in E. coli. This inhibition can be relieved by adding lactose or isopropyl-β-D-thiogalactopyranoside (IPTG). lac repressor encoded by lacI
    665..683     +  promoter       SP6 promoter: promoter for bacteriophage SP6 RNA polymerase
    695..757     +  CDS            VESPI_VESMG (fragment): Experimental evidence at protein level: Swiss-Prot protein existence level 1. Shows contractile activity on isolated ileum smooth muscle. From Vespa magnifica (Hornet).
    934..952     -  promoter       T7 promoter: promoter for bacteriophage T7 RNA polymerase
    955..1112    +  CDS            lacZα (fragment): LacZα fragment of β-galactosidase; lacZ fragment
   1116..1544    +  rep_origin     f1 ori (sequence partly withheld): f1 bacteriophage origin of replication; arrow indicates direction of (+) strand synthesis
   1572..1622    -  misc_feature   bom (fragment): basis of mobility region from pBR322
   1649..1753    +  promoter       AmpR promoter: bla
   1754..2614    +  CDS            AmpR: β-lactamase; bla; confers resistance to ampicillin, carbenicillin, and related antibiotics
   2785..245     +  rep_origin     ori (across the origin): high-copy-number ColE1/pMB1/pBR322/pUC origin of replication
>Addgene plasmid #192850 | pGEMT-mMyh7UTR | addgene full sequence | sequence record 380208 | Addgene NGS Result
GCTTGGAGCGAACGACCTACACCGAACTGAGATACCTACAGCGTGAGCTATGAGAAAGCGCCACGCTTCC
CGAAGGGAGAAAGGCGGACAGGTATCCGGTAAGCGGCAGGGTCGGAACAGGAGAGCGCACGAGGGAGCTT
CCAGGGGGAAACGCCTGGTATCTTTATAGTCCTGTCGGGTTTCGCCACCTCTGACTTGAGCGTCGATTTT
TGTGATGCTCGTCAGGGGGGCGGAGCCTATGGAAAAACGCCAGCAACGCGGCCTTTTTACGGTTCCTGGC
CTTTTGCTGGCCTTTTGCTCACATGTTCTTTCCTGCGTTATCCCCTGATTCTGTGGATAACCGTATTACC
GCCTTTGAGTGAGCTGATACCGCTCGCCGCAGCCGAACGACCGAGCGCAGCGAGTCAGTGAGCGAGGAAG
CGGAAGAGCGCCCAATACGCAAACCGCCTCTCCCCGCGCGTTGGCCGATTCATTAATGCAGCTGGCACGA
CAGGTTTCCCGACTGGAAAGCGGGCAGTGAGCGCAACGCAATTAATGTGAGTTAGCTCACTCATTAGGCA
CCCCAGGCTTTACACTTTATGCTTCCGGCTCGTATGTTGTGTGGAATTGTGAGCGGATAACAATTTCACA
CAGGAAACAGCTATGACCATGATTACGCCAAGCTATTTAGGTGACACTATAGAATACTCAAGCTATGCAT
CCAACGCGTTGGGAGCTCTCCCATATGGTCGACCTGCAGGCGGCCGCGAATTCACTAGTGATTGGCTTTA
AGGAAAATTGCTTTATTCTGCTTCCACCTAAAGGGCTGTTGCAAAGGCTCCAGGTCTGAGGGCTTCACGG
GCACCCTTGGAGCTGGGTAGCACAAGAGCTACTCAATCGAATTCCCGCGGCCGCCATGGCGGCCGGGAGC
ATGCGACGTCGGGCCCAATTCGCCCTATAGTGAGTCGTATTACAATTCACTGGCCGTCGTTTTACAACGT
CGTGACTGGGAAAACCCTGGCGTTACCCAACTTAATCGCCTTGCAGCACATCCCCCTTTCGCCAGCTGGC
GTAATAGCGAAGAGGCCCGCACCGATCGCCCTTCCCAACAGTTGCGCAGCCTGAATGGCGAATGG
[124 nt withheld, positions 1116-1239]
C
[91 nt withheld, positions 1241-1331]
A
[49 nt withheld, positions 1333-1381]
CCTTTGACGTTGGAGTCCACGTTCTTT
[37 nt withheld, positions 1409-1445]
ACCCTATCTCGGTCTATTCTTTTGATTTATAAGGGATTTTGCCGATTTCGGCCTATTGGTTAAAAAATGA
GCTGATTTAACAAAAATTTAACGCGAATTTTAACAAAATATTAACGCTTACAATTTCCTGATGCGGTATT
TTCTCCTTACGCATCTGTGCGGTATTTCACACCGCATCAGGTGGCACTTTTCGGGGAAATGTGCGCGGAA
CCCCTATTTGTTTATTTTTCTAAATACATTCAAATATGTATCCGCTCATGAGACAATAACCCTGATAAAT
GCTTCAATAATATTGAAAAAGGAAGAGTATGAGTATTCAACATTTCCGTGTCGCCCTTATTCCCTTTTTT
GCGGCATTTTGCCTTCCTGTTTTTGCTCACCCAGAAACGCTGGTGAAAGTAAAAGATGCTGAAGATCAGT
TGGGTGCACGAGTGGGTTACATCGAACTGGATCTCAACAGCGGTAAGATCCTTGAGAGTTTTCGCCCCGA
AGAACGTTTTCCAATGATGAGCACTTTTAAAGTTCTGCTATGTGGCGCGGTATTATCCCGTATTGACGCC
GGGCAAGAGCAACTCGGTCGCCGCATACACTATTCTCAGAATGACTTGGTTGAGTACTCACCAGTCACAG
AAAAGCATCTTACGGATGGCATGACAGTAAGAGAATTATGCAGTGCTGCCATAACCATGAGTGATAACAC
TGCGGCCAACTTACTTCTGACAACGATCGGAGGACCGAAGGAGCTAACCGCTTTTTTGCACAACATGGGG
GATCATGTAACTCGCCTTGATCGTTGGGAACCGGAGCTGAATGAAGCCATACCAAACGACGAGCGTGACA
CCACGATGCCTGTAGCAATGGCAACAACGTTGCGCAAACTATTAACTGGCGAACTACTTACTCTAGCTTC
CCGGCAACAATTAATAGACTGGATGGAGGCGGATAAAGTTGCAGGACCACTTCTGCGCTCGGCCCTTCCG
GCTGGCTGGTTTATTGCTGATAAATCTGGAGCCGGTGAGCGTGGGTCTCGCGGTATCATTGCAGCACTGG
GGCCAGATGGTAAGCCCTCCCGTATCGTAGTTATCTACACGACGGGGAGTCAGGCAACTATGGATGAACG
AAATAGACAGATCGCTGAGATAGGTGCCTCACTGATTAAGCATTGGTAACTGTCAGACCAAGTTTACTCA
TATATACTTTAGATTGATTTAAAACTTCATTTTTAATTTAAAAGGATCTAGGTGAAGATCCTTTTTGATA
ATCTCATGACCAAAATCCCTTAACGTGAGTTTTCGTTCCACTGAGCGTCAGACCCCGTAGAAAAGATCAA
AGGATCTTCTTGAGATCCTTTTTTTCTGCGCGTAATCTGCTGCTTGCAAACAAAAAAACCACCGCTACCA
GCGGTGGTTTGTTTGCCGGATCAAGAGCTACCAACTCTTTTTCCGAAGGTAACTGGCTTCAGCAGAGCGC
AGATACCAAATACTGTTCTTCTAGTGTAGCCGTAGTTAGGCCACCACTTCAAGAACTCTGTAGCACCGCC
TACATACCTCGCTCTGCTAATCCTGTTACCAGTGGCTGCTGCCAGTGGCGATAAGTCGTGTCTTACCGGG
TTGGACTCAAGACGATAGTTACCGGATAAGGCGCAGCGGTCGGGCTGAACGGGGGGTTCGTGCACACAGC
CCA
